Addgene plasmid #40549: pEMB52 / Human_LRRK1_1_360
Depositing lab: Michael J Fox Foundation MJFF. Depositing organization: Michael J Fox Foundation.
Backbone
  Vector backbone: pEMB52
  Backbone manufacturer: Emerald
  Vector type: Baculovirus
Growth in bacteria
  Bacterial resistance: Ampicillin, 100 μg/mL
  Growth temperature: 37°C
  Growth strain: Top10
  Copy number: High Copy
Gene/Insert
  Gene/Insert name: LRRK1
  Species: H. sapiens (human)
  Mutation: WT
  Entrez Gene: LRRK1 (a.k.a. OSMD, RIPK6, Roco1)
  Promoter: polH
  Tag / fusion protein: 6xHis (N terminal on insert)
  Cloning method: Restriction Enzyme; 5′ cloning site BamHI (destroyed during cloning); 3′ cloning site HindIII (destroyed during cloning)
  Sequencing primers: 5′ DSP2466For:GAATTTCGTCGACAGATC; 3′ DSP2466Rev:AATAACCCGGATCAGCTT
Terms and licenses: Academic/Nonprofit Terms; Industry Terms
How to cite: pEMB52 / Human_LRRK1_1_360 was a gift from Michael J Fox Foundation MJFF (Addgene plasmid # 40549 ; http://n2t.net/addgene:40549 ; RRID:Addgene_40549)
