[The description below was written by a language model from this plasmid's Addgene catalogue record and pLannotate feature annotations shown in this document.]
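Description:
pEMB52 / Human_LRRK1_1_360 is a baculovirus transfer vector built on the Emerald pEMB52 backbone for producing an N-terminal fragment of human LRRK1 (leucine-rich repeat kinase 1, also called RIPK6 or Roco1) in insect cells. The plasmid is 8,518 bp and is propagated in E. coli as a high-copy plasmid through a ColE1/pUC-type origin with ampicillin selection from the β-lactamase gene. An f1 phage origin and a residual lacZα fragment are also present in the backbone.

The expression cassette places a wild-type LRRK1 fragment of about 1.1 kb, which the construct name indicates corresponds to residues 1–360, under the very late AcMNPV polyhedrin (polH) promoter. The catalogue entry describes a 6xHis tag at the N terminus of the insert, whereas the feature annotation detects a six-histidine stretch immediately downstream of the LRRK1 coding region. The record does not resolve this discrepancy, so tag placement should be checked against the sequence. Divergently oriented from the polH promoter is a p6.9 late basic protein promoter driving E. coli β-glucuronidase (GUS), which provides a reporter for identifying recombinant virus.

The two cassettes are flanked on one side by lef2 and ORF603 sequences and on the other by the ORF1629 recombination region. These viral homology arms allow the cassettes to be transferred into the polyhedrin locus of a baculovirus genome by homologous recombination in insect cells. The construct is suited to generating recombinant baculovirus for expression and His-tag affinity purification of the LRRK1 N-terminal domain, plausibly for biochemical or structural work, though the record does not state a specific application.
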