Features (pLannotate 1.2.2; 14 found; start..end, strand, type, name):
    329..453     +  CDS            lef2: baculovirus late expression factor 2
    491..1096    +  CDS            ORF603: baculovirus ORF603 protein
   1167..2972    -  CDS            GUS: β-glucuronidase; uidA (or gusA) from E. coli
   2987..3302    -  promoter       p6.9 promoter: Autographa californica p6.9; baculovirus late basic protein promoter
   3317..3408    +  promoter       polyhedrin promoter: polh from Autographa californica; promoter for the baculovirus polyhedrin gene
   3451..4542    +  CDS            LRRK1 (fragment): LRRK1_HUMAN - Also known as KIAA1790 Experimental evidence at protein level: Swiss-Prot protein existence level 1. From Homo sapiens (Human).
   4568..4585    +  CDS            9xHis (fragment): 9xHis affinity tag
   4622..5979    +  misc_recomb    baculovirus recombination region (ORF1629): contains part of ORF1629
   5977..6054    -  CDS            P61 (fragment): P78_NPVAC - Experimental evidence at protein level: Swiss-Prot protein existence level 1. Plays a role in the transport of the nucleocapsids from the cytoplasm toward the host nucleus together with the host actin- polymerizing Arp2/3 complex. From Autographa californica nuclear polyhedrosis virus (AcMNPV).
   6242..6830    -  rep_origin     ori: high-copy-number ColE1/pMB1/pBR322/pUC origin of replication
   7001..7861    -  CDS            AmpR: β-lactamase; bla; confers resistance to ampicillin, carbenicillin, and related antibiotics
   7862..7966    -  promoter       AmpR promoter: bla
   7993..8448    +  rep_origin     f1 ori (sequence partly withheld): f1 bacteriophage origin of replication; arrow indicates direction of (+) strand synthesis
   8453..1       -  CDS            lacZα (fragment) (across the origin): LacZα fragment of β-galactosidase; lacZ fragment
>Addgene plasmid #40549 | pEMB52 / Human_LRRK1_1_360 | depositor full sequence | sequence record 52222 | pEMB52 / Human_LRRK1_1_360 sequence 8518 bps
GGAACGGCTCCGCCCACTATTAATGAAATTAAAAATTCCAATTTTAAAAAACGCAGCAAGAGAAACATTT
GTATGAAAGAATGCGTAGAAGGAAAGAAAAATGTCGTCGACATGCTGAACAACAAGATTAATATGCCTCC
GTGTATAAAAAAAATATTGAACGATTTGAAAGAAAACAATGTACCGCGCGGCGGTATGTACAGGAAGAGG
TTTATACTAAACTGTTACATTGCAAACGTGGTTTCGTGTGCCAAGTGTGAAAACCGATGTTTAATCAAGG
CTCTGACGCATTTCTACAACCACGACTCCAAGTGTGTGGGTGAAGTCATGCATCTTTTAATCAAATCCCA
AGATGTGTATAAACCACCAAACTGCCAAAAAATGAAAACTGTCGACAAGCTCTGTCCGTTTGCTGGCAAC
TGCAAGGGTCTCAATCCTATTTGTAATTATTGAATAATAAAACAATTATAAATGCTAAATTTGTTTTTTA
TTAACGATACAAACCAAACGCAACAAGAACATTTGTAGTATTATCTATAATTGAAAACGCGTAGTTATAA
TCGCTGAGGTAATATTTAAAATCATTTTCAAATGATTCACAGTTAATTTGCGACAATATAATTTTATTTT
CACATAAACTAGACGCCTTGTCGTCTTCTTCTTCGTATTCCTTCTCTTTTTCATTTTTCTCTTCATAAAA
ATTAACATAGTTATTATCGTATCCATATATGTATCTATCGTATAGAGTAAATTTTTTGTTGTCATAAATA
TATATGTCTTTTTTAATGGGGTGTATAGTACCGCTGCGCATAGTTTTTCTGTAATTTACAACAGTGCTAT
TTTCTGGTAGTTCTTCGGAGTGTGTTGCTTTAATTATTAAATTTATATAATCAATGAATTTGGGATCGTC
GGTTTTGTACAATATGTTGCCGGCATAGTACGCAGCTTCTTCTAGTTCAATTACACCATTTTTTAGCAGC
ACCGGATTAACATAACTTTCCAAAATGTTGTACGAACCGTTAAACAAAAACAGTTCACCTCCCTTTTCTA
TACTATTGTCTGCGAGCAGTTGTTTGTTGTTAAAAATAACAGCCATTGTAATGAGACGCACAAACTAATA
TCACAAACTGGAAATGTCTATCAATATATAGTTGCTGATCAGATCCTCATTGTTTGCCTCCCTGCTGCGG
TTTTTCACCGAAGTTCATGCCAGTCCAGCGTTTTTGCAGCAGAAAAGCCGCCGACTTCGGTTTGCGGTCG
CGAGTGAAGATCCCTTTCTTGTTACCGCCAACGCGCAATATGCCTTGCGAGGTCGCAAAATCGGCGAAAT
TCCATACCTGTTCACCGACGACGGCGCTGACGCGATCAAAGACGCGGTGATACATATCCAGCCATGCACA
CTGATACTCTTCACTCCACATGTCGGTGTACATTGAGTGCAGCCCGGCTAACGTATCCACGCCGTATTCG
GTGATGATAATCGGCTGATGCAGTTTCTCCTGCCAGGCCAGAAGTTCTTTTTCCAGTACCTTCTCTGCCG
TTTCCAAATCGCCGCTTTGGACATACCATCCGTAATAACGGTTCAGGCACAGCACATCAAAGAGATCGCT
GATGGTATCGGTGTGAGCGTCGCAGAACATTACATTGACGCAGGTGATCGGACGCGTCGGGTCGAGTTTA
CGCGTTGCTTCCGCCAGTGGCGCGAAATATTCCCGTGCACCTTGCGGACGGGTATCCGGTTCGTTGGCAA
TACTCCACATCACCACGCTTGGGTGGTTTTTGTCACGCGCTATCAGCTCTTTAATCGCCTGTAAGTGCGC
TTGCTGAGTTTCCCCGTTGACTGCCTCTTCGCTGTACAGTTCTTTCGGCTTGTTGCCCGCTTCGAAACCA
ATGCCTAAAGAGAGCGAAAAGCCGACAGCAGCAGTTTCATCAATCACCACGATGCCATGTTCATCTGCCC
AGTCGAGCATCTCTTCAGCGTAAGGGTAATGCGAGGTACGGTAGGAGTTGGCCCCAATCCAGTCCATTAA
TGCGTGGTCGTGCACCATCAGCACGTTATCGAATCCTTTGCCACGTAAGTCCGCATCTTCATGACGACCA
AAGCCAGTAAAGTAGAACGGTTTGTGGTTAATCAGGAACTGTTGGCCCTTCACTGCCACTGACCGGATGC
CGACGCGAAGCGGGTAGATATCACACTCTGTCTGGCTTTTGGCTGTGACGCACAGTTCATAGAGATAACC
TTCACCCGGTTGCCAGAGGTGCGGATTCACCACTTGCAAAGTCCCGCTAGTGCCTTGTCCAGTTGCAACC
ACCTGTTGATCCGCATCACGCAGTTCAACGCTGACATCACCATTGGCCACCACCTGCCAGTCAACAGACG
CGTGGTTACAGTCTTGCGCGACATGCGTCACCACGGTGATATCGTCCACCCAGGTGTTCGGCGTGGTGTA
GAGCATTACGCTGCGATGGATTCCGGCATAGTTAAAGAAATCATGGAAGTAAGACTGCTTTTTCTTGCCG
TTTTCGTCGGTAATCACCATTCCCGGCGGGATAGTCTGCCAGTTCAGTTCGTTGTTCACACAAACGGTGA
TACGTACACTTTTCCCGGCAATAACATACGGCGTGACATCGGCTTCAAATGGCGTATAGCCGCCCTGATG
CTCCATCACTTCCTGATTATTGACCCACACTTTGCCGTAATGAGTGACCGCATCGAAACGCAGCACGATA
CGCTGGCCTGCCCAACCTTTCGGTATAAAGACTTCGCGCTGATACCAGACGTTGCCCGCATAATTACGAA
TATCTGCATCGGCGAACTGATCGTTAAAACTGCCTGGCACAGCAATTGCCCGGCTTTCTTGTAACGCGCT
TTCCCACCAACGCTGATCAATTCCACAGTTTTCGCGATCCAGACTGAATGCCCACAGGCCGTCGAGTTTT
TTGATTTCACGGGTTGGGGTTTCTACAGGACGGACCATATTTATAGGTGTAATTTATGTAGCTGTAATTT
TTACCTTATTAATATTTTTTACGCTTTGCATTCGACGACTGAACTCCCAAATATATGTTTAACTCGTCTT
GGTCGTTTGAATTTTTGTTGCTGTGTTTCCTAATATTTTCCATCACCTTAAATATGTTATTGTAATCCTC
AATGTTGAACTTGCAATTGGACACGGCATAGTTTTCCATAGTCGTGTAAAACATGGTATTGGCTGCATTG
TAATACATCCGACTGAGCGGGTACGGATCTATGTGTTTGAGCAGCCTGTTCAAAAACTCTGCATCGTCGC
AAAACGGAATTTCGTCGACAGATCTGATCATGGAGATAATTAAAATGATAACCATCTCGCAAATAAATAA
GTATTTTACTGTTTTCGTAACAGTTTTGTAATAAAAAAACCTATAAATATAGGATCTATGCACCACCATC
ACCACCATCACCACTTGGTGCCCCGCGGATCCGGACTGCCTGTCCCGCTGCAGGAGCTGGTTCCTGAACT
GTTCATGACCGATTTCCCCGCTCGCTTGTTTCTGGAGAATAGTAAATTGGAACACTCAGAGGATGAGGGT
AGCGTGCTGGGGCAAGGTGGGTCAGGGACCGTGATCTATCGTGCGCGTTACCAAGGACAGCCCGTCGCTG
TGAAGCGCTTTCATATCAAGAAGTTCAAAAATTTCGCAAATGTGCCTGCTGATACGATGTTACGTCATCT
TCGGGCTACAGATGCCATGAAAAATTTCTCTGAATTTCGGCAAGAAGCCTCTATGTTACATGCCCTGCAA
CACCCGTGTATCGTGGCCTTGATCGGCATTAGCATTCATCCGCTCTGCTTCGCCTTAGAACTGGCACCGC
TGTCTTCCCTGAATACCGTATTAAGTGAAAACGCCCGTGACAGCTCGTTCATCCCACTGGGTCATATGCT
TACCCAGAAGATCGCATATCAAATAGCGTCGGGCCTGGCATATCTGCACAAGAAAAACATTATTTTTTGT
GATTTGAAATCGGACAACATTTTAGTGTGGTCGCTAGACGTGAAAGAACACATCAACATTAAACTCAGCG
ACTACGGTATTTCGCGCCAGAGCTTTCACGAAGGAGCGTTGGGCGTAGAAGGTACTCCAGGTTATCAAGC
ACCGGAAATTCGCCCAAGAATTGTATATGATGAAAAAGTCGATATGTTCTCTTACGGTATGGTACTGTAC
GAACTGCTTAGTGGCCAGCGGCCGGCGCTCGGCCATCATCAACTCCAGATTGCCAAAAAACTCAGCAAAG
GGATTAGACCGGTGCTTGGCCAACCGGAGGAAGTTCAGTTTCGACGTCTACAGGCGCTCATGATGGAGTG
TTGGGACACTAAACCGGAAAAACGCCCACTGGCGCTGTCCGTTGTTTCCCAGATGAAAGATCCGACGTTT
GCCACATTTATGTACGAGCTGTGCTGCGGCAAACAGACGGCGTTTTTTTCAAGCCAGGGCCAGGAATATA
CCGTCGTTTTCTGGGATGGCAAAGAAGAAAGTCGCAACTACACGGTCGTTAACACGGAAAAATGATAAGC
TTGCGGCCGCACTCGAGCACCACCACCACCACCACTAACCTAGGTAGCTGAGCGCATGCAAGCTGATCCG
GGTTATTAGTACATTTATTAAGCGCTAGATTCTGTGCGTTGTTGATTTACAGACAATTGTTGTACGTATT
TTAATAATTCATTAAATTTATAATCTTTAGGGTGGTATGTTAGAGCGAAAATCAAATGATTTTCAGCGTC
TTTATATCTGAATTTAAATATTAAATCCTCAATAGATTTGTAAAATAGGTTTCGATTAGTTTCAAACAAG
GGTTGTTTTTCCGAACCGATGGCTGGACTATCTAATGGATTTTCGCTCAACGCCACAAAACTTGCCAAAT
CTTGTAGCAGCAATCTAGCTTTGTCGATATTCGTTTGTGTTTTGTTTTGTAATAAAGGTTCGACGTCGTT
CAAAATATTATGCGCTTTTGTATTTCTTTCATCACTGTCGTTAGTGTACAATTGACTCGACGTAAACACG
TTAAATAGAGCTTGGACATATTTAACATCGGGCGTGTTAGCTTTATTAGGCCGATTATCGTCGTCGTCCC
AACCCTCGTCGTTAGAAGTTGCTTCCGAAGACGATTTTGCCATAGCCACACGACGCCTATTAATTGTGTC
GGCTAACACGTCCGCGATCAAATTTGTAGTTGAGCTTTTTGGAATTATTTCTGATTGCGGGCGTTTTTGG
GCGGGTTTCAATCTAACTGTGCCCGATTTTAATTCAGACAACACGTTAGAAAGCGATGGTGCAGGCGGTG
GTAACATTTCAGACGGCAAATCTACTAATGGCGGCGGTGGTGGAGCTGATGATAAATCTACCATCGGTGG
AGGCGCAGGCGGGGCTGGCGGCGGAGGCGGAGGCGGAGGTGGTGGCGGTGATGCAGACGGCGGTTTAGGC
TCAAATGTCTCTTTAGGCAACACAGTCGGCACCTCAACTATTGTACTGGTTTCGGGCGCCGTTTTTGGTT
TGACCGGTCTGAGACGAGTGCGATTTTTTTCGTTTCTAATAGCTTCCAACAATTGTTGTCTGTCGTCTAA
AGGTGCAGCGGGTTGAGGTTCCGTCGGCATTGGTGGAGCGGGCGGCAATTCAGACATCGATGGTGGTGGT
GGTGGTGGAGGCGCTGGAATGTTAGGCACGGGAGAAGGTGGTGGCGGCGGTGCCGCCGGTATAATTTGTT
CTGGTTTAGTTTGTTCGCGCACGATTGTGGGCACCGGCGCAGGCGCCGCTGGCTGCACAACGGAAGGTCG
TCTGCTTCGAGGCAGCGCTTGGGGTGGTGGCAATTCAATATTATAATTGGAATACAAATCGTAAAAATCT
GCTATAAGCATTGTAATTTCGCTATCGTTTACCGTGCCGATATTTAACAACCGCTCAATGTAAGCAATTG
TATTGTAAAGAGATTGTCTCAAGCTCGGATCGATCCCGCACGCCGATAACAAGCCTTTTCATTTTTACTA
CAGCATTGTAGTGGCGAGACACTTCGCTGTCGTCGAGGTTTAAACGCTTCCTCGCTCACTGACTCGCTGC
GCTCGGTCGTTCGGCTGCGGCGAGCGGTATCAGCTCACTCAAAGGCGGTAATACGGTTATCCACAGAATC
AGGGGATAACGCAGGAAAGAACATGTGAGCAAAAGGCCAGCAAAAGGCCAGGAACCGTAAAAAGGCCGCG
TTGCTGGCGTTTTTCCATAGGCTCCGCCCCCCTGACGAGCATCACAAAAATCGACGCTCAAGTCAGAGGT
GGCGAAACCCGACAGGACTATAAAGATACCAGGCGTTTCCCCCTGGAAGCTCCCTCGTGCGCTCTCCTGT
TCCGACCCTGCCGCTTACCGGATACCTGTCCGCCTTTCTCCCTTCGGGAAGCGTGGCGCTTTCTCATAGC
TCACGCTGTAGGTATCTCAGTTCGGTGTAGGTCGTTCGCTCCAAGCTGGGCTGTGTGCACGAACCCCCCG
TTCAGCCCGACCGCTGCGCCTTATCCGGTAACTATCGTCTTGAGTCCAACCCGGTAAGACACGACTTATC
GCCACTGGCAGCAGCCACTGGTAACAGGATTAGCAGAGCGAGGTATGTAGGCGGTGCTACAGAGTTCTTG
AAGTGGTGGCCTAACTACGGCTACACTAGAAGGACAGTATTTGGTATCTGCGCTCTGCTGAAGCCAGTTA
CCTTCGGAAAAAGAGTTGGTAGCTCTTGATCCGGCAAACAAACCACCGCTGGTAGCGGTGGTTTTTTTGT
TTGCAAGCAGCAGATTACGCGCAGAAAAAAAGGATCTCAAGAAGATCCTTTGATCTTTTCTACGGGGTCT
GACGCTCAGTGGAACGAAAACTCACGTTAAGGGATTTTGGTCATGAGATTATCAAAAAGGATCTTCACCT
AGATCCTTTTAAATTAAAAATGAAGTTTTAAATCAATCTAAAGTATATATGAGTAAACTTGGTCTGACAG
TTACCAATGCTTAATCAGTGAGGCACCTATCTCAGCGATCTGTCTATTTCGTTCATCCATAGTTGCCTGA
CTCCCCGTCGTGTAGATAACTACGATACGGGAGGGCTTACCATCTGGCCCCAGTGCTGCAATGATACCGC
GAGACCCACGCTCACCGGCTCCAGATTTATCAGCAATAAACCAGCCAGCCGGAAGGGCCGAGCGCAGAAG
TGGTCCTGCAACTTTATCCGCCTCCATCCAGTCTATTAATTGTTGCCGGGAAGCTAGAGTAAGTAGTTCG
CCAGTTAATAGTTTGCGCAACGTTGTTGCCATTGCTACAGGCATCGTGGTGTCACGCTCGTCGTTTGGTA
TGGCTTCATTCAGCTCCGGTTCCCAACGATCAAGGCGAGTTACATGATCCCCCATGTTGTGCAAAAAAGC
GGTTAGCTCCTTCGGTCCTCCGATCGTTGTCAGAAGTAAGTTGGCCGCAGTGTTATCACTCATGGTTATG
GCAGCACTGCATAATTCTCTTACTGTCATGCCATCCGTAAGATGCTTTTCTGTGACTGGTGAGTACTCAA
CCAAGTCATTCTGAGAATAGTGTATGCGGCGACCGAGTTGCTCTTGCCCGGCGTCAATACGGGATAATAC
CGCGCCACATAGCAGAACTTTAAAAGTGCTCATCATTGGAAAACGTTCTTCGGGGCGAAAACTCTCAAGG
ATCTTACCGCTGTTGAGATCCAGTTCGATGTAACCCACTCGTGCACCCAACTGATCTTCAGCATCTTTTA
CTTTCACCAGCGTTTCTGGGTGAGCAAAAACAGGAAGGCAAAATGCCGCAAAAAAGGGAATAAGGGCGAC
ACGGAAATGTTGAATACTCATACTCTTCCTTTTTCAATATTATTGAAGCATTTATCAGGGTTATTGTCTC
ATGAGCGGATACATATTTGAATGTATTTAGAAAAATAAACAAATAGGGGTTCCGCGCACATTTCCCCGAA
AAGTGCCACCTG
[124 nt withheld, positions 7993-8116]
C
[91 nt withheld, positions 8118-8208]
A
[49 nt withheld, positions 8210-8258]
CCTTTGACGTTGGAGTCCACGTTCTTT
[37 nt withheld, positions 8286-8322]
ACCCTATCTCGGTCTATTCTTTTGATTTATAAGGGATTTTGCCGATTTCGGCCTATTGGTTAAAAAATGA
GCTGATTTAACAAAAATTTAACGCGAATTTTAACAAAATATTAACGTTTACAATTTCCCATTCGCCATTC
AGGCTGCGCAACTGTTGGGAAGGGCGATCGGTGCGGGCCTCTTCGCTATTACGCCA
