>Addgene plasmid #40549 | pEMB52 / Human_LRRK1_1_360 | addgene partial sequence | sequence record 53826 | DSP2466For 5'-GAATTTCGTCGACAGATC-3'
TCTCGCAATAAATAAGTATTTTACTGTTTTCGTAACAGTTTTGTAATAAAAAAACCTATAAATATAGGAT
CTATGCACCACCATCACCACCATCACCACTTGGTGCCCCGCGGATCCGGACTGCCTGTCCCGCTGCAGGA
GCTGGTTCCTGAACTGTTCATGACCGATTTCCCCGCTCGCTTGTTTCTGGAGAATAGTAAATTGGAACAC
TCAGAGGATGAGGGTAGCGTGCTGGGGCAAGGTGGGTCAGGGACCGTGATCTATCGTGCGCGTTACCAAG
GACAGCCCGTCGCTGTGAAGCGCTTTCATATCAAGAAGTTCAAAAATTTCGCAAATGTGCCTGCTGATAC
GATGTTACGTCATCTTCGGGCTACAGATGCCATGAAAAATTTCTCTGAATTTCGGCAAGAAGCCTCTATG
TTACATGCCCTGCAACACCCGTGTATCGTGGCCTTGATCGGCATTAGCATTCATCCGCTCTGCTTCGCCT
TAGAACTGGCACCGCTGTCTTCCCTGAATACCGTATTAAGTGAAAACGCCCGTGACAGCTCGTTCATCCC
ACTGGGTCATATGCTTACCCAGAAGATCGCATATCAAATAGCGTCGGGCCTGGCATATCTGCACAAGAAA
AACATTATTTTTTGTGATTTGAAATCGGACAACATTTTAGTGTGGTCGCTAGACGTGAAAGAACACATCA
ACATTAAACTCAGCGACTACGGTATTTCGCGCCAGAGCTTTCACGAAGGAGCGTTGGGCGTAGAAGGTAC
TCCAGGTTATCAAGCACCGGAAAATTCGCC
