>Addgene plasmid #40549 | pEMB52 / Human_LRRK1_1_360 | addgene partial sequence | sequence record 53827 | DSP2466Rev 5'-AATAACCCGGATCAGCTT-3'
GGTGGTGGTGGTGGTGCTCGAGTGCGGCCGCAAGCTTATCATTTTTCCGTGTTAACGACCGTGTAGTTGC
GACTTTCTTCTTTGCCATCCCAGAAAACGACGGTATATTCCTGGCCCTGGCTTGAAAAAAACGCCGTCTG
TTTGCCGCAGCACAGCTCGTACATAAATGTGGCAAACGTCGGATCTTTCATCTGGGAAACAACGGACAGC
GCCAGTGGGCGTTTTTCCGGTTTAGTGTCCCAACACTCCATCATGAGCGCCTGTAGACGTCGAAACTGAA
CTTCCTCCGGTTGGCCAAGCACCGGTCTAATCCCTTTGCTGAGTTTTTTGGCAATCTGGAGTTGATGATG
GCCGAGCGCCGGCCGCTGGCCACTAAGCAGTTCGTACAGTACCATACCGTAAGAGAACATATCGACTTTT
TCATCATATACAATTCTTGGGCGAATTTCCGGTGCTTGATAACCTGGAGTACCTTCTACGCCCAACGCTC
CTTCGTGAAAGCTCTGGCGCGAAATACCGTAGTCGCTGAGTTTAATGTTGATGTGTTCTTTCACGTCTAG
CGACCACACTAAAATGTTGTCCGATTTCAAATCACAAAAAATAATGTTTTTCTTGTGCAGATATGCCAGG
CCCGACGCTATTTGATATGCGATCTTCTGGGTAAGCATATGACCCAGTGGGATGAACGAGCTGTCACGGG
CGTTTTCACTTAATACGGTATTCAGGGAAGACAGCGGTGCCAGTTCTAAGGCGAAGCAGAGCGGATGAAT
GCTAATGCCGATCAAGGCCACGATACACGGGTGTTGCAGGGCATGTAACATAGAGGCTTCTTGCCGAAAT
TCAGAGAAAT
